Addgene plasmid #184060: pT2h70CRET(#325)
Purpose: cyclofen-inducible CRE activation in zebrafish transient transgenic
Depositing lab: Sophie Vriz. Depositing organization: College de France. Publication: Optical Control of Tumor Induction in the Zebrafish. Feng Z, Nam S, Hamouri F, Aujard I, Ducos B, Vriz S, Volovitch M, Jullien L, Lin S, Weiss S, Bensimon D. Sci Rep. 2017 Aug 23;7(1):9195. doi: 10.1038/s41598-017-09697-x. PubMed 28835665.
Backbone
  Vector backbone: pSmart-LowCopy/pT2KXIGdin hybrid
  Backbone manufacturer: Lucigen Corp
  Backbone size w/o insert (bp): 5767
  Vector type: Zebrafish transient transgenesis
Growth in bacteria
  Bacterial resistance: Ampicillin, 100 μg/mL
  Growth temperature: 37°C
  Growth strain: DH5alpha
  Copy number: High Copy
Gene/Insert
  Gene/Insert name: CRE-ERT2
  Species: Phage P1 (CRE), H. sapiens (ERT2)
  Insert size (bp): 2015
  Mutation: ERT2: G400V, M543A, L544A, deleted 1-281;
  Promoter: Zf-Hsp70-4
  Cloning method: Restriction Enzyme; 5′ cloning site StuI (destroyed during cloning); 3′ cloning site XhoI (destroyed during cloning)
  Sequencing primers: 5′ T7; 3′ SVErev2
Resource information
  A portion of this plasmid was derived from a plasmid made by: ERT2 (Feil and al 1997 BBRC 237:752) received from Daniel Metzger & Pierre Chambon in may 2004
Terms and licenses: Academic/Nonprofit Terms; Industry Terms: Not Available to Industry
Depositor comments: CRE: YP_006472; ERT2: NP_000116;
How to cite: pT2h70CRET(#325) was a gift from Sophie Vriz (Addgene plasmid # 184060 ; http://n2t.net/addgene:184060 ; RRID:Addgene_184060)
