[The description below was written by a language model from this plasmid's Addgene catalogue record and pLannotate feature annotations shown in this document.]
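Description:
pT2h70CRET(#325) is a plasmid for transient transgenesis in zebrafish, built on a hybrid of the pSMART low-copy cloning backbone and the pT2KXIGdin vector. The sequenced record is 7,969 nt. In E. coli it replicates from a ColE1/pMB1-type origin and is selected with ampicillin through a β-lactamase gene that the annotation places downstream of a cat promoter. A rop gene sits beside the origin, and transcription terminators (T3Te, T7Te, tonB) flank the bacterial module, a pSMART-style arrangement that insulates the insert from read-through. The catalogue lists the plasmid as high copy despite the rop gene and the low-copy backbone name. A medaka tyrosinase fragment annotated downstream of the expression cassette probably reflects the Tol2 transposon-derived arm of the pT2K parent, although no Tol2 ends are explicitly annotated.

The payload is a fusion of phage P1 Cre recombinase to ERT2, the human estrogen receptor ligand-binding domain lacking residues 1-281 and carrying the G400V, M543A and L544A mutations. This domain keeps Cre inactive until a tamoxifen-type ligand is supplied. According to the catalogue, expression is driven by the zebrafish Hsp70-4 promoter. That promoter is not itself annotated in the feature table and presumably occupies the unannotated region upstream. A rabbit β-globin intron precedes the coding sequence and an SV40 polyadenylation signal follows it. SP6 and T7 promoters also lie upstream of the open reading frame.

The stated purpose is cyclofen-inducible Cre activation in transiently transgenic zebrafish. The associated work concerns optical control of tumour induction, in which ligand-gated Cre triggers recombination at loxP sites in a reporter or oncogene cassette.
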