Features (pLannotate 1.2.2; 17 found; start..end, strand, type, name):
    594..612     -  misc_feature   MCS (fragment): pBluescript multiple cloning site
   2128..2150    +  misc_feature   MCS (fragment): pBluescript multiple cloning site
   2185..2203    +  promoter       SP6 promoter: promoter for bacteriophage SP6 RNA polymerase
   2252..2272    +  promoter       SRα promoter (fragment): hybrid promoter consisting of the SV40 early promoter plus part of the long terminal repeat of human T-lymphotrophic virus 1
   2296..2868    +  intron         β-globin intron: intron from rabbit β-globin gene
   2923..2941    +  promoter       T7 promoter: promoter for bacteriophage T7 RNA polymerase
   2954..3982    +  CDS            cre: RECR_BPP1 - Experimental evidence at protein level: Swiss-Prot protein existence level 1. Catalyzes site-specific recombination between two 34-base- pair LOXP sites. Its role is to maintain the phage genome as a monomeric unit-copy plasmid in the lysogenic state. From Escherichia phage P1 (Bacteriophage P1).
   3995..4930    +  CDS            ERT2: mutated ligand-binding domain of the human estrogen receptor (Feil et al., 1997)
   4982..5103    +  polyA_signal   SV40 poly(A) signal: SV40 polyadenylation signal
   5658..5942    -  CDS            tyr (fragment): TYRO_ORYLA - Also known as tyro. Experimental evidence at transcript level: Swiss-Prot protein existence level 2. This is a copper-containing oxidase that functions in the formation of pigments such as melanins and other polyphenolic compounds. From Oryzias latipes (Japanese rice fish) (Japanese killifish).
   6017..6046    +  terminator     T3Te terminator: phage T3 early transcription terminator
   6068..6655    +  rep_origin     ori: high-copy-number ColE1/pMB1/pBR322/pUC origin of replication
   6667..6694    -  terminator     T7Te terminator: phage T7 early transcription terminator
   6718..6909    -  CDS            rop: Rop protein, which maintains plasmids at low copy number; rop
   6910..7770    -  CDS            AmpR: β-lactamase; bla; confers resistance to ampicillin, carbenicillin, and related antibiotics
   7771..7873    -  promoter       cat promoter: promoter of the E. coli cat gene encoding chloramphenicol acetyltransferase
   7874..7905    -  terminator     tonB terminator: bidirectional E. coli tonB-P14 transcription terminator
>Addgene plasmid #184060 | pT2h70CRET(#325) | addgene full sequence | sequence record 365957 | Addgene NGS Result
CTAGAACTAGTGGATCTGCTGGGCTTGCTGAAGGTAGGGGGTCAAGAACCAGAGGTGTAAAGTACTTGAG
TAATTTTACTTGATTACTGTACTTAAGTATTATTTTTGGGGATTTTTACTTTACTTGAGTACAATTAAAA
ATCAATACTTTTACTTTTACTTAATTACATTTTTTTAGAAAAAAAAGTACTTTTTACTCCTTACAATTTT
ATTTACAGTCAAAAAGTACTTATTTTTTGGAGATCACTTCATTCTATTTTCCCTTGCTATTACCAAACCA
ATTGAATTGCGCTGATGCCCAGTTTAATTTAAATGTTATTTATTCTGCCTATGAAAATCGTTTTCACATT
ATATGAAATTGGTCAGACATGTTCATTGGTCCTTTGGAAGTGACGTCATGTCACATCTATTACCACAATG
CACAGCACCTTGACCTGGAAATTAGGGAAATTATAACAGTCAATCAGTGGAAGAAAATGGAGGAAGTATG
TGATTCATCAGCAGCTGCGAGCAGCACAGTCCAAAATCAGCCACAGGATCAAGAGCACCCGTGGCCGTAT
CTTCGCAGATCTGTCGACTTAATTAACCATGGCGTACCGGGCCCCCCCTCGACTCAGGGGTGTCGCTTGG
TTATTTCCAAAAATCAAATTAATTTTATTAAACTATTAGAACGAGCATGTTTTGTCTATATGCTACAGAA
GATAAAAAATAATAGGAGTTAACAGTTATAAAACAACACACTTTGTTTCTATTGATTGTTGACCACACTG
GGGTCTCATTAAGTTAGATTAAAGACACACTAACTGGGTCAAAAGCAGCAGATTGATTTCATAGCACCAG
GGTAAACTTTCTAACACTTTTACGGCAATCATATACATTAAAATTAAATACAGACCACGACTGAACAAGG
AGGATGATCTCCAATATTAAACAAAGAGACTTGTGCCTATTTCTCTGAGGGTAAACATGACCTCTCAAGT
TAGCAAGTTGTTTTTAACACTACAAAAATAGTTAAGACTGCAATCCCAGAATAAAGTATTGGTTTTAACC
AATCAATATAGTACAGTAAACATCCATTTGTTTTGTTGAAACGTTAAACAAATCTGACCAAAGCTATTAG
CTTATATAAAACAGGTTTGCCTTCTATGTAGCTGAAAACACCACAGGCCCGATTTTGCTACTGTGTAAAA
CATTTCAGCAAGATTTTTTTATTGCATTTTTTTTTACTGAATCGTTCAAACATTTTATCATTTTAGTTTG
TTCATTCATTGCAACTGGAAAAACAACACATCACACAACCGCACATATTTCAGCAATAAGTACAATAAAA
CACTCAAATAAAAAAAACATTTTAAATCTCTTTGTATTTTTGACCGCTGTTTCGCGTAATTTCACGGTAA
AACTCTGGAAATCTCCACTACATTCCTCTCAGCGGCTCCTCTCAATGACAGCTGAAGAAGTGACGCGGCT
GCCTGCTGTGTTTTGATTGGTCGAATTCACTGGAGGCTTCCAGAACAGTGTAGAGTCTGAACGGGTGCGC
GCTCTGCTGTATTTAAAGGGCGAAAGAGAGACCGCAGAGAAACTCAACCGAAGAGAAGCGACTTGACAAA
GAAGAAAAGAGCAGCCTGACAGGACTTTTTCCCCGACGAGGTGTTTATTCGCTCTATTTAAGAATCTACT
GTAAGGTAAGTCTCAATATATTGTACTCTATTGGCTAATCAGAATTATATAGAGATTATATGTACTTAAT
GTCAAAAAATCAACTTTGTATATGTAATCTTTTTACATGTGGACTGCCTATGTTCATCTTATTTTAGGTC
TACTTGAAAATTATATTTCCCGTTTTCACAATAAGGATTTTTAAAAAAAGCAATGAACAGACGGGCATTT
ACTTTATGTTGCTGACATTATTTTATATGAGCATAATAACCATAAATACTAGCAAATGTCCTAAATGAAT
TTGTGTTAATGTTGTCTACAAAAGAAAATTAGCGTTTTACTTGTACAACTAATAATAACTTGGTTATTAA
GAGAATTTCACTTGTTGACTAGAAAAATCCTTTCATAATGAAACAATTGCACCATAAATTGTATAAATAT
AAAATTAATTCTAATTGTTTTTTTTTCCTGCAGGAATTCGATATCAAGCTCGCCATTCTGCCTGGGGACG
TCGGAGCAACCTTGATTTAGGTGACACTATAGAATACAAGCTAGCTTCTTGAATTCTTTTTGCATCGATT
CGAATTCAAGGTAGGCTTTTGCAAAAAGCTCCGGATCGATCCTGAGAACTTCAGGGTGAGTTTGGGGACC
CTTGATTGTTCTTTCTTTTTCGCTATTGTAAAATTCATGTTATATGGAGGGGGCAAAGTTTTCAGGGTGT
TGTTTAGAATGGGAAGATGTCCCTTGTATCACCATGGACCCTCATGATAATTTTGTTTCTTTCACTTTCT
ACTCTGTTGACAACCATTGTCTCCTCTTATTTTCTTTTCATTTTCTGTAACTTTTTCGTTAAACTTTAGC
TTGCATTTGTAACGAATTTTTAAATTCACTTTTGTTTATTTGTCAGATTGTAAGTACTTTCTCTAATCAC
TTTTTTTTCAAGGCAATCAGGGTATATTATATTGTACTTCAGCACAGTTTTAGAGAACAATTGTTATAAT
TAAATGATAAGGTAGAATATTTCTGCATATAAATTCTGGCTGGCGTGGAAATATTCTTATTGGTAGAAAC
AACTACATCCTGGTCATCATCCTGCCTTTCTCTTTATGGTTACAATGATATACACTGTTTGAGATGAGGA
TAAAATACTCTGAGTCCAAACCGGGCCCCTCTGCTAACCATGTTCATGCCTTCTTCTTTTTCCTACAGCT
CCTGGGCAACGTGCTGGTTATTGTGCTGTCTCATCATTTTGGCAAAGAATTGTAATACGACTCACTATAG
GGCGAATTCCACCATGTCCAATTTACTGACCGTACACCAAAATTTGCCTGCATTACCGGTCGATGCAACG
AGTGATGAGGTTCGCAAGAACCTGATGGACATGTTCAGGGATCGCCAGGCGTTTTCTGAGCATACCTGGA
AAATGCTTCTGTCCGTTTGCCGGTCGTGGGCGGCATGGTGCAAGTTGAATAACCGGAAATGGTTTCCCGC
AGAACCTGAAGATGTTCGCGATTATCTTCTATATCTTCAGGCGCGCGGTCTGGCAGTAAAAACTATCCAG
CAACATTTGGGCCAGCTAAACATGCTTCATCGTCGGTCCGGGCTGCCACGACCAAGTGACAGCAATGCTG
TTTCACTGGTTATGCGGCGGATCCGAAAAGAAAACGTTGATGCCGGTGAACGTGCAAAACAGGCTCTAGC
GTTCGAACGCACTGATTTCGACCAGGTTCGTTCACTCATGGAAAATAGCGATCGCTGCCAGGATATACGT
AATCTGGCATTTCTGGGGATTGCTTATAACACCCTGTTACGTATAGCCGAAATTGCCAGGATCAGGGTTA
AAGATATCTCACGTACTGACGGTGGGAGAATGTTAATCCATATTGGCAGAACGAAAACGCTGGTTAGCAC
CGCAGGTGTAGAGAAGGCACTTAGCCTGGGGGTAACTAAACTGGTCGAGCGATGGATTTCCGTCTCTGGT
GTAGCTGATGATCCGAATAACTACCTGTTTTGCCGGGTCAGAAAAAATGGTGTTGCCGCGCCATCTGCCA
CCAGCCAGCTATCAACTCGCGCCCTGGAAGGGATTTTTGAAGCAACTCATCGATTGATTTACGGCGCTAA
GGATGACTCTGGTCAGAGATACCTGGCCTGGTCTGGACACAGTGCCCGTGTCGGAGCCGCGCGAGATATG
GCCCGCGCTGGAGTTTCAATACCGGAGATCATGCAAGCTGGTGGCTGGACCAATGTAAATATTGTCATGA
ACTATATCCGTAACCTGGATAGTGAAACAGGGGCAATGGTGCGCCTGCTGGAAGATGGCGATCTCGAGCC
ATCTGCTGGAGACATGAGAGCTGCCAACCTTTGGCCAAGCCCGCTCATGATCAAACGCTCTAAGAAGAAC
AGCCTGGCCTTGTCCCTGACGGCCGACCAGATGGTCAGTGCCTTGTTGGATGCTGAGCCCCCCATACTCT
ATTCCGAGTATGATCCTACCAGACCCTTCAGTGAAGCTTCGATGATGGGCTTACTGACCAACCTGGCAGA
CAGGGAGCTGGTTCACATGATCAACTGGGCGAAGAGGGTGCCAGGCTTTGTGGATTTGACCCTCCATGAT
CAGGTCCACCTTCTAGAATGTGCCTGGCTAGAGATCCTGATGATTGGTCTCGTCTGGCGCTCCATGGAGC
ACCCAGTGAAGCTACTGTTTGCTCCTAACTTGCTCTTGGACAGGAACCAGGGAAAATGTGTAGAGGGCAT
GGTGGAGATCTTCGACATGCTGCTGGCTACATCATCTCGGTTCCGCATGATGAATCTGCAGGGAGAGGAG
TTTGTGTGCCTCAAATCTATTATTTTGCTTAATTCTGGAGTGTACACATTTCTGTCCAGCACCCTGAAGT
CTCTGGAAGAGAAGGACCATATCCACCGAGTCCTGGACAAGATCACAGACACTTTGATCCACCTGATGGC
CAAGGCAGGCCTGACCCTGCAGCAGCAGCACCAGCGGCTGGCCCAGCTCCTCCTCATCCTCTCCCACATC
AGGCACATGAGTAACAAAGGCATGGAGCATCTGTACAGCATGAAGTGCAAGAACGTGGTGCCCCTCTATG
ACCTGCTGCTGGAGGCGGCGGACGCCCACCGCCTACATGCGCCCACTAGCCGTGGAGGGGCATCCGTGGA
GGAGACGGACCAAAGCCACTTGGCCACTGCGGGCTCTACTTCATCGCATTCCTTGCAAAAGTATTACATC
ACGGGGGAGGCAGAGGGTTTCCCTGCCACAGCTTGATGAAGATCTGAGCTCCCTGGCGGAATTCGGATCT
TATTAAAGCAGAACTTGTTTATTGCAGCTTATAATGGTTACAAATAAAGCAATAGCATCACAAATTTCAC
AAATAAAGCATTTTTTTCACTGCATTCTAGTTGTGGTTTGTCCAAACTCATCAATGTATCTTATCATGTC
TGGTCGAGGGCCCATCTGGCCTGTGTTTCAGACACCAGGGAGTCTCTGCTCACGTTTCCTGCTATTTGCA
GCCTCTCTATCAAGACTAATACACCTCTTCCCGCATCGGCTGCCTGTGAGAGGCTTTTCAGCACTGCAGG
ATTGCTTTTCAGCCCCAAAAGAGCTAGGCTTGACACTAACAATTTTGAGAATCAGCTTCTACTGAAGTTA
AATCTGAGGTTTTACAACTTTGAGTAGCGTGTACTGGCATTAGATTGTCTGTCTTATAGTTTGATAATTA
AATACAAACAGTTCTAAAGCAGGATAAAACCTTGTATGCATTTCATTTAATGTTTTTTGAGATTAAAAGC
TTAAACAAGAATCTCTAGTTTTCTTTCTTGCTTTTACTTTTACTTCCTTAATACTCAAGTACAATTTTAA
TGGAGTACTTTTTTACTTTTACTCAAGTAAGATTCTAGCCAGATACTTTTACTTTTAATTGAGTAAAATT
TTCCCTAAGTACTTGTACTTTCACTTGAGTAAAATTTTTGAGTACTTTTTACACCTCTGTCAAGAACTCC
TGGACAAACCTCTGACCTGTGTGGAACAGAGTGGATATGGGTGTCTGAACAGATATTCACGTCTTTTGCA
GATCAGAGGGCATTTCTGGTGTTGTGCAATGACCTGGGTCCAACAGGTAGGCGTACTCGTATCCAAGAGC
ATTGTTGGACAGGAGGTAGTCTCCATTCCTATAAAGAGGAAGGAATGGCACCATGTAGTAGCCGTCATTG
TGGCCAATTGGTGCATTGGTACGTGGGTAGATGGACCGGGGAGGCTGATGAGTTCTTAGCCAGCAACGAA
TTCAAGCTTGATATCATTCAGGACGAGCCTCAGACTCCAGCGTAACTGGACTGCAATCAACTCACTGGCT
CACCTTCACGGGTGGGCCTTTCTTCGGTAGAAAATCAAAGGATCTTCTTGAGATCCTTTTTTTCTGCGCG
TAATCTGCTGCTTGCAAACAAAAAAACCACCGCTACCAGCGGTGGTTTGTTTGCCGGATCAAGAGCTACC
AACTCTTTTTCCGAGGTAACTGGCTTCAGCAGAGCGCAGATACCAAATACTGTTCTTCTAGTGTAGCCGT
AGTTAGGCCACCACTTCAAGAACTCTGTAGCACCGCCTACATACCTCGCTCTGCTAATCCTGTTACCAGT
GGCTGCTGCCAGTGGCGATAAGTCGTGTCTTACCGGGTTGGACTCAAGACGATAGTTACCGGATAAGGCG
CAGCGGTCGGGCTGAACGGGGGGTTCGTGCACACAGCCCAGCTTGGAGCGAACGACCTACACCGAACTGA
GATACCTACAGCGTGAGCTATGAGAAAGCGCCACGCTTCCCGAAGGGAGAAAGGCGGACAGGTATCCGGT
AAGCGGCAGGGTCGGAACAGGAGAGCGCACGAGGGAGCTTCCAGGGGGAAACGCCTGGTATCTTTATAGT
CCTGTCGGGTTTCGCCACCTCTGACTTGAGCATCGATTTTTGTGATGCTCGTCAGGGGGGCGGAGCCTAT
GGAAAAACGCCAGCAACGCAGAAAGGCCCACCCGAAGGTGAGCCAGGTGATTACATTTGGGCCCTCATCA
GAGGTTTTCACCGTCATCACCGAAACGCGCGAGGCAGCTGCGGTAAAGCTCATCAGCGTGGTCGTGAAGC
GATTCACAGATGTCTGCCTGTTCATCCGCGTCCAGCTCGTTGAGTTTCTCCAGAAGCGTTAATGTCTGGC
TTCTGATAAAGCGGGCCATGTTAAGGGCGGTTTTTTCCTGTTTGGTCACTTACCAATGCTTAATCAGTGA
GGCACCTATCTCAGCGATCTGTCTATTTCGTTCATCCATAGTTGCCTGACTCCCCGTCGTGTAGATAACT
ACGATGCGGGAGGGCTTACCATCTGGCCCCAGTGCTGCAATGATACCGCGAGACCCACGCTCACCGGCTC
CAGATTTATCAGCAATAAACCAGCCAGCCGGGAGGGCCGAGCGCAGAAGTGATCCTGCAACTTTATCCGC
CTCCATCCAGTCTATTAATTGTTGCCGGGAAGCTAGAGTAAGTAGTTCGCCAGTTAATAGTTTGCGCAAC
GTTGTTGCCATTGCTACAGGCATCGTGGTGTCACGCTCGTCGTTTGGTATGGCTTCATTCAGCTCCGGTT
CCCAACGATCAAGGCGAGTTACATGATCCCCCATGTTGTGCAAAAAAGCGGTTAGCTCCTTCGGTCCTCC
GATCGTTGCCAGAAGTAAGTTGGCCGCAGTGTTATCACTCATGGTTATGGCAGCACTGCATAATTCTCTT
ACTGTCATGCCATCCGTGAGATGCTTTTCTGTGACTGGTGAGTACTCAACCAAGTCATTCTGAGAATAGT
GTATGCGGCGACCGAGTTGCTCTTGCCCGGCGTCAATACGGGATAATACCGCGCCACATAGCAGAACTTT
AAAAGTGCTCATCATTGGAAAACGTTCTTCGGGGCGTAAACTCTCAAGGATCTTACCGCTGTTGAGATCC
AGTTCGATGTAACCCACTCGTGCACCCAACTGATCTTCAGCATCTTTTACTTTCACCAGCGTTTCTGGGT
GAGCAAAAACAGGAAGGCAAAATGCCGCAAAAAAGGGAATAAGGGCGACACGGAAATGTTGAATACTCAT
TTTAGCTTCCTTAGCTCCTGAAAATCTCGATAACTCAAAAAATACGCCCGGTAGTGATCTTATTTCATTA
TGGTGAAAGTTGGAACCTCTTACGTGCCGATCAAGTCAAAAGCCTCCGGTCGGAGGCTTTTGACTTTCTG
CTATGGAGGTCAGGTATGATTTAAATGGTCAGTATTGAGCGATATCTAGAGAATTCGTC
